Addgene plasmid #115921: pBS-f1(-)-SEC61B-mEGFP
Purpose: donor to insert mEGFP at the SEC61B locus in human cells
Depositing lab: Erik Sontheimer. Depositing organization: University of Massachusetts, Worcester. Publication: Efficient Homology-Directed Repair with Circular Single-Stranded DNA Donors. Iyer S, Mir A, Vega-Badillo J, Roscoe BP, Ibraheim R, Zhu LJ, Lee J, Liu P, Luk K, Mintzer E, Guo D, Soares de Brito J, Emerson CP Jr, Zamore PD, Sontheimer EJ, Wolfe SA. CRISPR J. 2022 Oct;5(5):685-701. doi: 10.1089/crispr.2022.0058. Epub 2022 Sep 7. PubMed 36070530.
Backbone
  Vector backbone: pBluescript
  Backbone size w/o insert (bp): 2960
  Total vector size (bp): 5830
  Modifications to backbone: added homology arms and a fluorescent protein. F1 orientation is reversed
  Vector type: donor template
Growth in bacteria
  Bacterial resistance: Ampicillin, 100 μg/mL
  Growth temperature: 37°C
  Growth strain: DH5alpha
  Copy number: High Copy
Gene/Insert
  Gene/Insert name: SEC61B-mEGFP
  Species: H. sapiens (human)
  Insert size (bp): 2700
  Tag / fusion protein: EGFP
  Cloning method: Gibson Cloning
  Sequencing primers: 5′ M13F; 3′ M13R
Resource information
  A portion of this plasmid was derived from a plasmid made by: Insert is based on Addgene plasmid: AICSDP-7:SEC61B-mEGFP (Plasmid #87426).
Terms and licenses: Academic/Nonprofit Terms; Industry Terms: Not Available to Industry
Depositor comments: Please visit https://www.biorxiv.org/content/10.1101/864199v1 for bioRxiv preprint.
How to cite: pBS-f1(-)-SEC61B-mEGFP was a gift from Erik Sontheimer (Addgene plasmid # 115921 ; http://n2t.net/addgene:115921 ; RRID:Addgene_115921)
