[The description below was written by a language model from this plasmid's Addgene catalogue record and pLannotate feature annotations shown in this document.]
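Description:
pBS-f1(-)-SEC61B-mEGFP is a pBluescript-based phagemid that serves as a homology-directed repair donor for inserting monomeric EGFP at the endogenous SEC61B locus in human cells. It is a high-copy plasmid of roughly 5.8 kb, propagated in E. coli through the ColE1/pUC-type origin and selected with ampicillin via the β-lactamase gene and its native promoter. The usual pBluescript elements surround the cloning site: T7 and T3 promoters, lac promoter, operator and CAP site, and residual lacZα and multiple cloning site fragments that were split when the insert was added by Gibson assembly.

The approximately 2.7 kb insert, derived from an earlier SEC61B-mEGFP donor plasmid, consists of the mEGFP coding sequence flanked by human genomic homology arms. The feature table shows mEGFP lying upstream of an annotated fragment of Sec61β coding sequence, which is consistent with an N-terminal fusion to this endoplasmic reticulum translocon subunit. The upstream arm contains a reverse-strand fragment of ALG2, presumably from neighbouring genomic sequence. No mammalian promoter is annotated, as expected for a donor whose fusion is meant to be expressed from the native locus after integration.

The notable backbone change is the f1 bacteriophage origin, whose orientation the record describes as reversed. An f1 origin allows helper phage to package one strand of the plasmid as circular single-stranded DNA, and its orientation determines which strand is recovered. The associated publication concerns homology-directed repair with circular single-stranded DNA donors, so the plasmid is presumably used to produce such a donor for use with a site-specific nuclease. The nuclease and guide are not part of this record.
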