Features (pLannotate 1.2.2; 16 found; start..end, strand, type, name):
    104..454     -  CDS            ALG2 (fragment): ALG2_HUMAN - Experimental evidence at protein level: Swiss-Prot protein existence level 1. Mannosylates Man(2)GlcNAc(2)-dolichol diphosphate and Man(1)GlcNAc(2)-dolichol diphosphate to form Man(3)GlcNAc(2)-dolichol diphosphate. From Homo sapiens (Human).
    924..1640    +  CDS            mEGFP: mEGFP is a basic (constitutively fluorescent) green fluorescent protein published in 2002, derived from Aequorea victoria. It has moderate acid sensitivity.
   1837..1936    +  CDS            Sec61β (fragment): human Sec61β subunit of the translocon in the endoplasmic reticulum; SEC61B
   2865..2887    +  misc_feature   MCS (fragment): pBluescript multiple cloning site
   2899..2917    -  promoter       T3 promoter: promoter for bacteriophage T3 RNA polymerase
   2962..2978    -  protein_bind   lac operator: The lac repressor binds to the lac operator to inhibit transcription in E. coli. This inhibition can be relieved by adding lactose or isopropyl-β-D-thiogalactopyranoside (IPTG). lac repressor encoded by lacI
   2986..3016    -  promoter       lac promoter: promoter for the E. coli lac operon
   3031..3052    -  protein_bind   CAP binding site: CAP binding activates transcription in the presence of cAMP. E. coli catabolite activator protein
   3065..3157    -  CDS            lacI (fragment): lac repressor; lacI; The lac repressor binds to the lac operator to inhibit transcription in E. coli. This inhibition can be relieved by adding lactose or isopropyl-β-D-thiogalactopyranoside (IPTG).
   3340..3928    -  rep_origin     ori: high-copy-number ColE1/pMB1/pBR322/pUC origin of replication
   4099..4959    -  CDS            AmpR: β-lactamase; bla; confers resistance to ampicillin, carbenicillin, and related antibiotics
   4960..5064    -  promoter       AmpR promoter: bla
   5090..5518    +  rep_origin     f1 ori (sequence partly withheld): f1 bacteriophage origin of replication; arrow indicates direction of (+) strand synthesis
   5550..5707    -  CDS            lacZα (fragment): LacZα fragment of β-galactosidase; lacZ fragment
   5710..5728    +  promoter       T7 promoter: promoter for bacteriophage T7 RNA polymerase
   5737..5778    +  misc_feature   MCS (fragment): pBluescript multiple cloning site
>Addgene plasmid #115921 | pBS-f1(-)-SEC61B-mEGFP | addgene full sequence | sequence record 223489 | Addgene NGS Result
TCTTTGCGAACCGCAGACAGGGAAGGTCTTCTCTCAGGGGTCATGCCCGCGGCCGCCCTCCACGGCGAGG
TCCGCACTCGCGCAGCCGGCCCCGCGGCCGCCTCACCTGGTCGCACACTACCACGTCGAACTCCTCGTCG
GCGAGGAACAGCACGTAGAGCGCCAGGAAAACCATGCGCACGTAGGCGCAGACGGCGGCGCCGCGGCCGC
CCCAGCCCAGGCCTCGCGGCAGCCAGTCCCCGGCACAGCGCACCGGTAGCTCGCGGCTCTCGGCGAAACA
GTGGCCCGGGTCGTAGTGCGCTGTCCAGATCTTCACGCTACACCCGCGCGCCTGCAGCGCCAGCGCCGCG
TCCAACACCAGCCGCTCAGCGCCGCCCACGCCCAGGTCTGGGTGGAGGAACAGCACCGACGGCTTGGGAA
CCGAGTCCCGTTCCCGGCCCTGCTCCTCCGCCATGGCCCTGGAGCCGCAACTGCACCCCGCACCCTGATG
GGGGTCTTCTGCGCAAGCTCCGCGCTCGTAGCTCCCAGCTGGCCACTGCGGGCCGACCCCGCCCTGCCGT
ACGTGCGTCAGTTAGGCCACATCAGCGCAAATCTGTGAGGGTCTAGTAACTGCCTGAGAAAATATCTTGT
CTGACCCCGGTTATATTTTTCCTTCGGTAGGGATTGGACTTTCTGAAGGACGTTGTGATCCAAAGGAAGG
AGGCCGGAGGTCTCTACTTCCCATACAGCAGGTAACTAAGTTGTCTGTAGCAGACTGTCTACAGGCATAT
CGTGAGACGACCCAGGCGTCCCTGGGGTCAGAGAGGACCTTGCCTGCAAGTCCGGGGGCGGGGCCTGAGT
CAGTCTCGCCAGCTGCCGGTCTTTCGGGGGCTCCGTAACTTTCTATCCGTCCGCGTCAGCGCCTTGCCAC
ACTCATCTCCAATATGGTGAGCAAGGGCGAGGAGCTGTTCACCGGGGTGGTGCCCATCCTGGTCGAGCTG
GACGGCGACGTAAACGGCCACAAGTTCAGCGTGTCCGGCGAGGGCGAGGGCGATGCCACCTACGGCAAGC
TGACCCTGAAGTTCATCTGCACCACCGGCAAGCTGCCCGTGCCCTGGCCCACCCTCGTGACCACCCTGAC
CTACGGCGTGCAGTGCTTCAGCCGCTACCCCGACCACATGAAGCAGCACGACTTCTTCAAGTCCGCCATG
CCCGAAGGCTACGTCCAGGAGCGCACCATCTTCTTCAAGGACGACGGCAACTACAAGACCCGCGCCGAGG
TGAAGTTCGAGGGCGACACCCTGGTGAACCGCATCGAGCTGAAGGGCATCGACTTCAAGGAGGACGGCAA
CATCCTGGGGCACAAGCTGGAGTACAACTACAACAGCCACAACGTCTATATCATGGCCGACAAGCAGAAG
AACGGCATCAAGGTGAACTTCAAGATCCGCCACAACATCGAGGACGGCAGCGTGCAGCTCGCCGACCACT
ACCAGCAGAACACCCCCATCGGCGACGGCCCCGTGCTGCTGCCCGACAACCACTACCTGAGCACCCAGTC
CAAGCTGAGCAAAGACCCCAACGAGAAGCGCGATCACATGGTCCTGCTGGAGTTCGTGACCGCCGCCGGG
ATCACTCTCGGCATGGACGAGCTGTACAAGAGCGGCCTGAGAAGCATGGTATGGCGGCCCTTCCATGATC
CCCGCCTCTCCCAGAAGCCCTGACTCCTCCTGCTTTGCGCCGTGCTTTTCCTCTGTAGCTCCCTTGCTTC
CCCCAGCCTCGGGTGTGGGTGTCTAGGCCGGGGTTCTGGGGCAGGCCTGCCGCGCTCACCCGTCTGTCTG
CTTGTCTCCCTCTACAGCCTGGTCCGACCCCCAGTGGCACTAACGTGGGATCCTCAGGGCGCTCTCCCAG
CAAAGCAGTGGCCGCCCGGGCGGCGGGATCCACTGTCCGGCAGAGGTAAGGAACCCTGCAGTTCGTTCGC
TTCCAGACTCGGAGATAGGACCCAGAACCTCGCTGATTCTGGGGTGGAGACCCTAGCATGTGAAGATTGA
CAAAGGCAAAATGAGCTTCTAGTGACGTGGCCGTGGGAGTAGTTAAAGGCCTTTTGGGAGGAAGGCGACA
TTTTTTTTCTCGTTGCTCAGTTTAGGGCACTACTCTTAAAAAAGGAAAGTTAACAAACTGGAATAGAGTC
AGAGATAACTTTGAGAAAACCGATGTCATTAAACTGGTGTCTCTGGACCTGAGGTTTGCACTCACATTTC
CATCTGGCGGCCCCATAAGCAATCTGTCCTACAGATAACTCGTCCTACACAAAACTTAGTCTCTTTTCAG
CTCAGCTCTCTCACTCTCAATTATATCTCCTTACTTCCATATGGCACTGTTGTACACTCATTTACTCAGA
GCCAGAAACGTCAGCGTCATCTTGGATTTTTCTTATGCTCTTTCTCTCTCTAGTCATATGCCAGACTTTA
AACTCTGCTTGAAAGCTTTCTCATAAGCTCTTTCCTTTTCCCTTTCTACTGCTTTGCATTTGCTACTTAA
CCCTTTTCTTCAGGCTGTTTGCTTTCCAGTCCATCGTTCGCTCTGCTGTTACTCTTCTGCGTAGTTTCTG
TTACTTGTTGCTGAACATCCCAATGGCGCTTTGAGGAAGATGAACTGAGATGTGTCAGGGTGACTTATTT
CCATCATCGTCCTTAGGGGAGCTTGGGTAGGGGCAAGGCGTGTAGCTGGGACCTAGGTCCAGACCCCTGG
CTCTGCCACTGAACGGCTCAGGTGCTTTGGGCAGTTACTCCCCGGCCTCACTTTGCACGTGTGCTTACCT
AGTGGAGACAAAAGTACATACCTCGGTAGAGCGCGCACGCCTGTAACCCCAGGTTAACTCTCTAACCTCG
AGGGGGGGCCCGGTACCAGCTTTTGTTCCCTTTAGTGAGGGTTAATTTCGAGCTTGGCGTAATCATGGTC
ATAGCTGTTTCCTGTGTGAAATTGTTATCCGCTCACAATTCCACACAACATACGAGCCGGAAGCATAAAG
TGTAAAGCCTGGGGTGCCTAATGAGTGAGCTAACTCACATTAATTGCGTTGCGCTCACTGCCCGCTTTCC
AGTCGGGAAACCTGTCGTGCCAGCTGCATTAATGAATCGGCCAACGCGCGGGGAGAGGCGGTTTGCGTAT
TGGGCGCTCTTCCGCTTCCTCGCTCACTGACTCGCTGCGCTCGGTCGTTCGGCTGCGGCGAGCGGTATCA
GCTCACTCAAAGGCGGTAATACGGTTATCCACAGAATCAGGGGATAACGCAGGAAAGAACATGTGAGCAA
AAGGCCAGCAAAAGGCCAGGAACCGTAAAAAGGCCGCGTTGCTGGCGTTTTTCCATAGGCTCCGCCCCCC
TGACGAGCATCACAAAAATCGACGCTCAAGTCAGAGGTGGCGAAACCCGACAGGACTATAAAGATACCAG
GCGTTTCCCCCTGGAAGCTCCCTCGTGCGCTCTCCTGTTCCGACCCTGCCGCTTACCGGATACCTGTCCG
CCTTTCTCCCTTCGGGAAGCGTGGCGCTTTCTCATAGCTCACGCTGTAGGTATCTCAGTTCGGTGTAGGT
CGTTCGCTCCAAGCTGGGCTGTGTGCACGAACCCCCCGTTCAGCCCGACCGCTGCGCCTTATCCGGTAAC
TATCGTCTTGAGTCCAACCCGGTAAGACACGACTTATCGCCACTGGCAGCAGCCACTGGTAACAGGATTA
GCAGAGCGAGGTATGTAGGCGGTGCTACAGAGTTCTTGAAGTGGTGGCCTAACTACGGCTACACTAGAAG
AACAGTATTTGGTATCTGCGCTCTGCTGAAGCCAGTTACCTTCGGAAAAAGAGTTGGTAGCTCTTGATCC
GGCAAACAAACCACCGCTGGTAGCGGTGGTTTTTTTGTTTGCAAGCAGCAGATTACGCGCAGAAAAAAAG
GATCTCAAGAAGATCCTTTGATCTTTTCTACGGGGTCTGACGCTCAGTGGAACGAAAACTCACGTTAAGG
GATTTTGGTCATGAGATTATCAAAAAGGATCTTCACCTAGATCCTTTTAAATTAAAAATGAAGTTTTAAA
TCAATCTAAAGTATATATGAGTAAACTTGGTCTGACAGTTACCAATGCTTAATCAGTGAGGCACCTATCT
CAGCGATCTGTCTATTTCGTTCATCCATAGTTGCCTGACTCCCCGTCGTGTAGATAACTACGATACGGGA
GGGCTTACCATCTGGCCCCAGTGCTGCAATGATACCGCGAGACCCACGCTCACCGGCTCCAGATTTATCA
GCAATAAACCAGCCAGCCGGAAGGGCCGAGCGCAGAAGTGGTCCTGCAACTTTATCCGCCTCCATCCAGT
CTATTAATTGTTGCCGGGAAGCTAGAGTAAGTAGTTCGCCAGTTAATAGTTTGCGCAACGTTGTTGCCAT
TGCTACAGGCATCGTGGTGTCACGCTCGTCGTTTGGTATGGCTTCATTCAGCTCCGGTTCCCAACGATCA
AGGCGAGTTACATGATCCCCCATGTTGTGCAAAAAAGCGGTTAGCTCCTTCGGTCCTCCGATCGTTGTCA
GAAGTAAGTTGGCCGCAGTGTTATCACTCATGGTTATGGCAGCACTGCATAATTCTCTTACTGTCATGCC
ATCCGTAAGATGCTTTTCTGTGACTGGTGAGTACTCAACCAAGTCATTCTGAGAATAGTGTATGCGGCGA
CCGAGTTGCTCTTGCCCGGCGTCAATACGGGATAATACCGCGCCACATAGCAGAACTTTAAAAGTGCTCA
TCATTGGAAAACGTTCTTCGGGGCGAAAACTCTCAAGGATCTTACCGCTGTTGAGATCCAGTTCGATGTA
ACCCACTCGTGCACCCAACTGATCTTCAGCATCTTTTACTTTCACCAGCGTTTCTGGGTGAGCAAAAACA
GGAAGGCAAAATGCCGCAAAAAAGGGAATAAGGGCGACACGGAAATGTTGAATACTCATACTCTTCCTTT
TTCAATATTATTGAAGCATTTATCAGGGTTATTGTCTCATGAGCGGATACATATTTGAATGTATTTAGAA
AAATAAACAAATAGGGGTTCCGCGCACATTTCCCCGAAAAGTGCCACC
[125 nt withheld, positions 5089-5213]
C
[91 nt withheld, positions 5215-5305]
A
[49 nt withheld, positions 5307-5355]
CCTTTGACGTTGGAGTCCACGTTCTTT
[37 nt withheld, positions 5383-5419]
ACCCTATCTCGGTCTATTCTTTTGATTTATAAGGGATTTTGCCGATTTCGGCCTATTGGTTAAAAAATGA
GCTGATTTAACAAAAATTTAACGCGAATTTTAACAAAATATTAACGCTTACAATTTCCCATTCGCCATTC
AGGCTGCGCAACTGTTGGGAAGGGCGATCGGTGCGGGCCTCTTCGCTATTACGCCAGCTGGCGAAAGGGG
GATGTGCTGCAAGGCGATTAAGTTGGGTAACGCCAGGGTTTTCCCAGTCACGACGTTGTAAAACGACGGC
CAGTGAATTGTAATACGACTCACTATAGGGCGAATTGGAGCTCCACCGCGGTGGCGGCCGCTCTAGAACT
AGTGGATCCGGGCCCACACTAAAGTTAGAGAACCACAGGCTCGCTCACAACCCTGACTTCTCCATGTCAG
TTCCGA
